Addgene plasmid #146396: pAc5.1B-lambdaN-HA-DmGW182-delUBAdelQrich_G
Purpose: Insect Expression of DmGW182-delUBAdelQrich
Depositing lab: Elisa Izaurralde. Depositing organization: Max Planck Institute for Developmental Biology. Publication: The silencing domain of GW182 interacts with PABPC1 to promote translational repression and degradation of microRNA targets and is required for target release. Zekri L, Huntzinger E, Heimstadt S, Izaurralde E. Mol Cell Biol. 2009 Dec;29(23):6220-31. doi: 10.1128/MCB.01081-09. Epub 2009 Sep 21. PubMed 19797087.
Backbone
  Vector backbone: Unknown
  Vector type: Insect Expression
Growth in bacteria
  Bacterial resistance: Ampicillin, 100 μg/mL
  Growth temperature: 37°C
  Growth strain: DH5alpha
  Copy number: Low Copy
Gene/Insert
  Gene/Insert name: DmGW182-delUBAdelQrich
  Species: D. melanogaster (fly)
  Entrez Gene: gw (a.k.a. Dmel_CG31992, CG11484, CG31992, CG9905, Dmel\CG31992, GQ182, GW, GW182, Gw, Gw182, anon-EST:Posey205, dGW182, gw182)
  Cloning method: Unknown
Terms and licenses: Academic/Nonprofit Terms; Industry Terms: Not Available to Industry
Depositor comments: Plasmids from this collection were made available to the research community and donated after the lab closed. Please note that the sequence provided by the depositing laboratory may be theoretical/predicted or based on Sanger sequencing results. There may be discrepancies between sequencing results obtained by Addgene and the depositor sequence. If an Addgene verified sequence is not available, please contact before placing your order to request that our lab fully sequence the plasmid.
How to cite: pAc5.1B-lambdaN-HA-DmGW182-delUBAdelQrich_G was a gift from Elisa Izaurralde (Addgene plasmid # 146396 ; http://n2t.net/addgene:146396 ; RRID:Addgene_146396)
