[The description below was written by a language model from this plasmid's Addgene catalogue record and pLannotate feature annotations shown in this document.]
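Description:
pAc5.1B-lambdaN-HA-DmGW182-delUBAdelQrich_G is an 8.6 kb insect expression plasmid for producing a deletion variant of the Drosophila melanogaster GW182 protein (gene gw) in fly cells. The catalogue lists the backbone as unknown, although the name and the annotated parts point to a pAc5.1-type layout. A roughly 2.5 kb Drosophila actin 5C promoter provides strong constitutive transcription, and an SV40 polyadenylation signal lies downstream of the coding region. The plasmid is propagated in E. coli through a ColE1/pUC-type origin and selected with ampicillin via the β-lactamase gene and its own promoter. The repository entry lists it as low copy, whereas the origin is annotated as a high-copy type. Short fragments of SV40 large T antigen and of a tetracycline resistance gene are also detected and appear to be non-functional backbone remnants. No selectable marker for insect cells is annotated.

The open reading frame begins with a short fragment of the bacteriophage lambda N protein, followed by an HA epitope (annotated as a partial match to a 3xHA element) and then the gw coding sequence of about 3.2 kb. According to the construct name, this version lacks the UBA domain and the Q-rich region, although the exact deletion boundaries are not given. A V5 tag sequence sits after the insert, but the record does not show whether it is read in frame with the protein.

The lambda N peptide binds BoxB RNA hairpins, so fusions of this kind are generally used to tether a protein to a BoxB-containing reporter mRNA. The HA tag allows detection or immunoprecipitation. The associated publication concerns the GW182 silencing domain in translational repression and decay of microRNA targets, consistent with use in mapping which regions of the protein are needed for silencing.
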