Features (pLannotate 1.2.2; 11 found; start..end, strand, type, name):
      1..2510    +  promoter       Ac5 promoter: Drosophila melanogaster actin 5C promoter
   2531..2596    +  CDS            N (fragment): REGN_LAMBD - Experimental evidence at protein level: Swiss-Prot protein existence level 1. Plays a role as a transcriptional antitermination factor that allows the virus to initiate its lytic phase. Activates expression of the delayed viral early genes by modifying host RNA polymerase (RNAP) into a form that is resistant to termination signals. This antitermination function requires the host NusA protein which serves to stabilize the interaction between antitermination protein N and host RNA polymerase. From Escherichia phage lambda (Bacteriophage lambda).
   2624..2650    +  CDS            3xHA (fragment): three tandem HA epitope tags
   2651..5833    +  CDS            gw (fragment): GAWKY_DROME - Also known as GW182 From Drosophila melanogaster (Fruit fly).
   5872..5913    +  CDS            V5 tag: epitope tag from simian virus 5
   6013..6147    -  polyA_signal   SV40 poly(A) signal: SV40 polyadenylation signal
   6170..6254    -  CDS            large T antigen (fragment): large T antigen from SV40 (simian virus 40)
   6255..6702    +  CDS            TcR (fragment): tetracycline efflux protein; tet; confers resistance to tetracycline
   6748..7336    -  rep_origin     ori: high-copy-number ColE1/pMB1/pBR322/pUC origin of replication
   7507..8367    -  CDS            AmpR: β-lactamase; bla; confers resistance to ampicillin, carbenicillin, and related antibiotics
   8368..8472    -  promoter       AmpR promoter: bla
>Addgene plasmid #146396 | pAc5.1B-lambdaN-HA-DmGW182-delUBAdelQrich_G | addgene full sequence | sequence record 355867 | Addgene NGS Result
CATGAATGGCATCAACTCTGAATCAAATCTTTGCAGATGCACCTACTTCTCATTTCCACTGTCACATCAT
TTTTCCAGATCTCGCTGCCTGTTATGTGGCCCACAAACCAAGACACGTTTTATGGCCATTAAAGCTGGCT
GATCGTCGCCAAACACCAAATACATAATGAATATGTACACATTCGAGAAAGAAGCGATCAAAGAAGCGTC
TTCGGGCGGAGTAGGAGAATGCGGAGGAGAAGGAGAACGAGCTGATCTAGTATCTCTCCACAATCCAATG
CCAACTGACCAACTGGCCATATTCGGAGCAATTTGAAGCCAATTTCCATCGCCTGGCGATCGCTCCATTC
TTGGCTATATGTTTTTCACCGTTACCCGGGGCCATTTTCAAAGACTCGTCGGCAAGATAAGATTGTGTCA
CTCGCTGTCTCTCTTCATTTGTCGAAGAATGCTGAGGAATTTCGCGATGACGTCGGCGAGTATTTTGAAG
AATGAGAATAATTTGTATTTATACGAAAATCAGTTAGTGGAATTTTCTACAAAAACATGTTATCTATAGA
TAATTTTGTTGCAAAATATGTTGACTATGACAAAGATTGTATGTATATACCTTTAATGTATTCTCATTTT
CTTATGTATTTATAATGGCAATGATGATACTGATGATATTTTAAGATGATGCCAGACCAAAAGGCTTGAA
TTTCTGCGTCTTTTGCCGAACGCAGTGCATGTGCAATTGTTGTTTTTTGGAATATTCAATTTTCGGACTG
TCCGCTTTGATTTCAGTTTCTTGGCTTATTCAAAAAGCAAAGTAAAGCCAAAAAAGCGAGATGGCAATAC
CAAATGCGGCAAAACGGTAGTGGAAGGAAAGGGGTGCGGGGCAGCGGAAGGAAGGGTGGGGCGGGGCGTG
GCGGGGTCTGTGGCTGGGCGCGACGTCACCGACGTTGGAGCCACTCCTTTGACCATGTGTGCGTGTGTGT
ATTATTCGTGTCTCGCCACTCGCCGGTTGTTTTTTTCTTTTTATGCTGCGCTCTCTCTAGCGCCATCTCG
CTTACGCATGCTCAACGCACCGCATGTTGCCGTTTCCTTTTATGCGTCATTTTGGCTCGAAATAGGCAAT
TATTTAAACAAAGATTAGTCAACGAAAACGCTAAAATAAATAAGTCTACAATATGGTTACTTATTGCCAT
GTGTGTGCAGCCAACGATAGCAACAAAAGCAACAACACAGGTGGCTTTCCCTCTTTCACTTTTTGTTTGC
AAGCCGCGTGCGAGCAAGACGGCACGACCGGCAAACGCAATTACGCTGACAAAGAGCAGACGAAGTTTTG
GCGAAAAACATCAAGGCGCCTGATACGAATGCATTTGCAATAACAATTGCGATATTTAATATTGTTTATG
AAGCTGTTTGACTTCAAAACACACAAAAAAAAAAATAAAACAAATTATTTGAAAGAGAATTAGGAATCGG
ACGCTTATCGTTAGGGTAACAACAAGAAATGCTTACTGAGTCACAGCCTCTGGAAAACTGCCGCAAGCCA
GAGAGAGAGAGAAAAAGAGGGAGAGCAGCTTAGACCGCATGTGCTTGTGTGTGAGGCGTCTCTCTCTTCG
TCTCTGTTGCGCAAACGCATAGACTGCACTGAAAAAATCGATTACCTATTTTTTATGAATGAATATTTGC
ACTATTACTATTCAAAACTATTAAGATAGCAATCACATTCAATAGCCAAATACTATACCACCTGAGCGAT
GCAACGAAATGATCAATTTGAGCAAAAATGCTGCATATTTAGGACGGCATCATTATAGAAATGCTTCTTG
CTGTGTACTTTTCTCTCGTCTGGCAGCTGTTTCGCCGTTATTGTTAAAACCGGCTTAAGTTAGGTGTGTT
TTCTACGACTAGTGAATGCCCTACTAGAAGATGTGTGTTGCACAAAATGTCCCTGGAATAACCAATTTGA
AGTGCAGATAGCAGTAAACGTAAGCTAATATGAATATTATTTAACTGTAATGTTTTAATATCGCTGGACA
TTACTAATAAACCCACTATAAACACATGTACATATGTATGTTTTGGCATACAATGAGTAGTTGGGGAAAA
AATGTGTAAAAGCACCGTGACCATCACAGCATAAAGATAACCAGCTGAAGTATCGAATATGAGTAACCCC
CAAATTGAATCACATGCCGCAACTGATAGGACCCATGGAAGTACACTCTTCATGGCGATATACAAGACAC
ACACAAGCACGAACACCCAGTTGCGGAGGAAATTCTCCGTAAATGAAAACCCAATCGGCGAACAATTCAT
ACCCATATATGGTAAAAGTTTTGAACGCGACTTGAGAGCGGAGAGCATTGCGGCTGATAAGGTTTTAGCG
CTAAGCGGGCTTTATAAAACGGGCTGCGGGACCAGTTTTCATATCACTACCGTTTGAGTTCTTGTGCTGT
GTGGATACTCCTCCCGACACAAAGCCGCTCCATCAGCCAGCAGTCGTCTAATCCAGAGACCCCGGATCGG
GGTACCCAACATGGACGCACAAACACGACGACGTGAGCGTCGCGCTGAGAAACAAGCTCAATGGAAAGCT
GCAAACGGTGGATCTCCTCCAAGCTTGATGGCTTACCCATACGATGTTCCAGATTACGCTATGCGTGAAG
CCCTTTTTTCCCAAGATGGCTGGGGCTGTCAGCATGTTAACCAGGATACTAATTGGGAAGTTCCCAGTTC
GCCAGAACCAGCCAATAAGGATGCACCCGGTCCACCAATGTGGAAGCCAAGCATTAACAATGGTACTGAT
CTTTGGGAGTCCAATTTGAGAAACGGAGGTCAGCCGGCCGCACAGCAAGTTCCAAAGCCGTCGTGGGGTC
ATACACCATCCTCTAACTTAGGTGGAACATGGGGTGAGGACGACGATGGCGCCGATAGTAGTAGTGTGTG
GACTGGAGGAGCTGTTAGCAACGCGGGATCCGGAGCTGCAGTGGGAGTAAACCAAGCCGGAGTTAATGTC
GGTCCAGGCGGTGTTGTTTCGTCTGGCGGACCTCAGTGGGGACAAGGTGTCGTTGGCGTCGGACTTGGAT
CAACTGGAGGTAACGGGTCAAGCAATATAACTGGATCGTCTGGAGTCGCAACAGGTAGTAGCGGAAACTC
CAGCAACGCTGGTAACGGTTGGGGAGACCCTCGTGAAATACGCCCTTTGGGAGTTGGTGGCTCCATGGAT
ATTCGAAATGTTGAACATCGCGGCGGTAACGGTTCTGGAGCAACTTCGAGCGATCCACGAGACATTCGCA
TGATCGATCCGCGTGACCCTATTCGAGGAGATCCCCGTGGAATATCTGGTCGTCTTAATGGGACCTCTGA
AATGTGGGGTCATCATCCACAAATGTCCCATAACCAGTTGCAAGGTATCAACAAAATGGTTGGTCAAAGT
GTAGCAACTGCCAGCACCAGTGTCGGAACATCTGGCTCGGGCATCGGTCCTGGAGGTCCCGGTCCTAGTA
CAGTATCAGGCAATATCCCAACACAGTGGGGGCCTGCTCAACCGGTAAGCGTTGGTGTAAGTGGTCCCAA
AGACATGTCAAAACAGATAAGTGGATGGGAGGAACCATCACCACCGCCTCAGCGTCGCAGTATTCCTAAC
TACGATGATGGTACATCGTTGTGGGGTCAGCAAACTCGTGTTCCCGCTGCAAGCGGTCACTGGAAAGACA
TGACTGATTCGATAGGTCGTAGTAGTCATCTCATGCGTGGCCAAAGCCAAACGGGAGGTATAGGAATAGC
CGGCGTTGGAAATAGCAATGTTCCAGTGGGAGCCAATCCAAGTAATCCTATAAGCAGTGTAGTTGGACCT
CAAGCCCGGATTCCATCTGTGGGCGGCGTACAACACAAACCAGACGGCGGCGCTATGTGGGTGCATTCCG
GCAATGTAGGTGGCAGAAATAATGTTGCTGCTGTTACTACTTGGGGAGATGACACTCATAGCGTTAATGT
CGGCGCTCCCAGCAGTGGCAGTGTATCCAGCAACAATTGGGTTGATGACAAGTCCAACTCAACCTTGGCA
CAAAACTCTTGGAGCGACCCGGCCCCTGTTGGAGTTAGTTGGGGCAATAAGCAAAGCAAACCGCCAAGCA
ATAGTGCTTCATCAGGTTGGAGCACTGCTGCGGGCGTGGTGGATGGGGTTGATCTAGGATCTGAGTGGAA
CACGCACGGGGGGATTATTGGAAAATCTCAGCAACAACAAAAACTAGCGGGACTTAACGTGGGATATCAA
GGAGCGTCCAATCAACAATCCCGATTAAATCAGTGGAAGCTTCCAGTATTAGATAAGGAGATCAACTCTG
ACAGTACGGAATTTTCTCGTGCCCCAGGTGCAACGAAACAAAATTTGACGGCCAACACAAGCAACATAAA
CTCTTTGGGTCTTCAAAACGATAGTACATGGTCAACTGGACGCAGTATTGGTGACGGTTGGCCTGATCCC
TCATCTGATAACGAGAATAAAGACTGGTCTGTTGCTCAGCCAACTTCAGCAGCAACTGCTTACACTGATC
TGGTCCAAGAGTTTGAGCCAGGCAAGCCATGGAAGGGTTCACAGATCAAAAGCATAGAAGATGATCCCAG
CATTACACCAGGAAGCGTTGCTAGATCTCCATTGTCTATTAATTCGACGCCAAAAGATGCTGACATATTT
GCCAATACCGGTAAAAATTCACCGACTGATTTACCGCCACTAAGTTTATCGTCGTCTACATGGAGTTTTA
ATCCAAACCAAAATTATCCGAGTCACAGTTGGTCTGACAATAGTCAACAATGTACCGCCACTTCGGAGCT
TTGGACAAGCCCGCTAAATAAATCATCGTCTCGAGGTCCCCCGCCAGGATTGACTGCCAATTCAAATAAA
TCTGCAAATAGTAATGCGTCAACGCCAACAACTATTACCGGAGGTGCGAATGGATGGTTACAGCCTCGAA
GTGGCGGTGTTCAAACCACAAACACTAATTGGACAGGTGGTAACACCACTTGGGGCTCCAGTTGGTTGCT
TTTGAAAAATCTAACAGCACAGATTGATGGTCCTACTTTGCGTACACTGTGTATGCAGCATGGGCCCCTT
GTCAGCTTTCACCCGTATTTGAACCAAGGAATTGCCTTATGTAAATATACTACTCGTGAGGAGGCGAACA
AGGCGCAAATGGCGTTAAACAACTGTGTCCTCGCCAACACCACAATATTTGCTGAATCTCCCAGCGAGAA
CGAGGTGCAAAGCATTATGCAGCACTTACCACAAACTCCTTCCTCTACAAGCTCTAGTGGAACTAGTGGT
GGCAACGTCGGAGGCGTCGGCACTTCAGCCAATAATGCAAACAGTGGTTCTGCAGCTTGTCTGTCCGGAA
ACAATAGCGGCAACGGAAACGGCAGCGCGAGCGGCGCCGGCAGCGGCAACAATGGCAACAGTAGCTGCAA
CAACAGTGCCGCCGGGGGGGGCAGCAGCAGCAACAACACGATTACCACTGTAGCAAATTCGAATCTTGTT
GGTTCTAGTGGCTCTGTCTCAAATTCCTCTGGCGTTACTGCTAACTCTAGTACTGTTTCTGTAGTTAGTT
GTACAGCGAGTGGGAATTCCATAAATGGGGCAGGTACTGCAAACAGTTCTGGTTCAAAGAGTAGTGCAAA
CAATTTAGCTAGCGGCCAGTCTAGCGCTTCTAACTTAACTAATAGCACCAATTCAACATGGCGACAAACT
AGCCAAAACCAAGCTCTTCAAAGTCAAAGCAGGCCATCAGGCAGAGAAGCTGACTTTGATTATATATCTC
TCGTTTATTCCATTGTTGATGATTAAGCGGCCGCTCGAGTCTAGAGGGCCCGCGGTTCGAAGGTAAGCCT
ATCCCTAACCCTCTCCTCGGTCTCGATTCTACGCGTACCGGTCATCATCACCATCACCATTGAGTTTAAA
CCCGCTGATCAGCCTCGACTGTGCCTTCTAAGGCCTGAGCTCGCTGATCAGCCTCGATCGAGGATCCAGA
CATGATAAGATACATTGATGAGTTTGGACAAACCACAACTAGAATGCAGTGAAAAAAATGCTTTATTTGT
GAAATTTGTGATGCTATTGCTTTATTTGTAACCATTATAAGCTGCAATAAACAAGTTAACAACAACAATT
GCATTCATTTTATGTTTCAGGTTCAGGGGGAGGTGTGGGAGGTTTTTTAAAGCAAGTAAAACCTCTACAA
ATGTGGTATGGCTGATTATGATCAGTCGACCGATGCCCTTGAGAGCCTTCAACCCAGTCAGCTCCTTCCG
GTGGGCGCGGGGCATGACTATCGTCGCCGCACTTATGACTGTCTTCTTTATCATGCAACTCGTAGGACAG
GTGCCGGCAGCGCTCTGGGTCATTTTCGGCGAGGACCGCTTTCGCTGGAGCGCGACGATGATCGGCCTGT
CGCTTGCGGTATTCGGAATCTTGCACGCCCTCGCTCAAGCCTTCGTCACTGGTCCCGCCACCAAACGTTT
CGGCGAGAAGCAGGCCATTATCGCCGGCATGGCGGCCGACGCGCTGGGCTACGTCTTGCTGGCGTTCGCG
ACGCGAGGCTGGATGGCCTTCCCCATTATGATTCTTCTCGCTTCCGGCGGCATCGGGATGCCCGCGTTGC
AGGCCATGCTGTCCAGGCAGGTAGATGACGACCATCAGGGACAGCTTCAAGGCCAGCAAAAGGCCAGGAA
CCGTAAAAAGGCCGCGTTGCTGGCGTTTTTCCATAGGCTCCGCCCCCCTGACGAGCATCACAAAAATCGA
CGCTCAAGTCAGAGGTGGCGAAACCCGACAGGACTATAAAGATACCAGGCGTTTCCCCCTGGAAGCTCCC
TCGTGCGCTCTCCTGTTCCGACCCTGCCGCTTACCGGATACCTGTCCGCCTTTCTCCCTTCGGGAAGCGT
GGCGCTTTCTCATAGCTCACGCTGTAGGTATCTCAGTTCGGTGTAGGTCGTTCGCTCCAAGCTGGGCTGT
GTGCACGAACCCCCCGTTCAGCCCGACCGCTGCGCCTTATCCGGTAACTATCGTCTTGAGTCCAACCCGG
TAAGACACGACTTATCGCCACTGGCAGCAGCCACTGGTAACAGGATTAGCAGAGCGAGGTATGTAGGCGG
TGCTACAGAGTTCTTGAAGTGGTGGCCTAACTACGGCTACACTAGAAGGACAGTATTTGGTATCTGCGCT
CTGCTGAAGCCAGTTACCTTCGGAAAAAGAGTTGGTAGCTCTTGATCCGGCAAACAAACCACCGCTGGTA
GCGGTGGTTTTTTTGTTTGCAAGCAGCAGATTACGCGCAGAAAAAAAGGATCTCAAGAAGATCCTTTGAT
CTTTTCTACGGGGTCTGACGCTCAGTGGAACGAAAACTCACGTTAAGGGATTTTGGTCATGAGATTATCA
AAAAGGATCTTCACCTAGATCCTTTTAAATTAAAAATGAAGTTTTAAATCAATCTAAAGTATATATGAGT
AAACTTGGTCTGACAGTTACCAATGCTTAATCAGTGAGGCACCTATCTCAGCGATCTGTCTATTTCGTTC
ATCCATAGTTGCCTGACTCCCCGTCGTGTAGATAACTACGATACGGGAGGGCTTACCATCTGGCCCCAGT
GCTGCAATGATACCGCGAGACCCACGCTCACCGGCTCCAGATTTATCAGCAATAAACCAGCCAGCCGGAA
GGGCCGAGCGCAGAAGTGGTCCTGCAACTTTATCCGCCTCCATCCAGTCTATTAATTGTTGCCGGGAAGC
TAGAGTAAGTAGTTCGCCAGTTAATAGTTTGCGCAACGTTGTTGCCATTGCTGCAGGCATCGTGGTGTCA
CGCTCGTCGTTTGGTATGGCTTCATTCAGCTCCGGTTCCCAACGATCAAGGCGAGTTACATGATCCCCCA
TGTTGTGCAAAAAAGCGGTTAGCTCCTTCGGTCCTCCGATCGTTGTCAGAAGTAAGTTGGCCGCAGTGTT
ATCACTCATGGTTATGGCAGCACTGCATAATTCTCTTACTGTCATGCCATCCGTAAGATGCTTTTCTGTG
ACTGGTGAGTACTCAACCAAGTCATTCTGAGAATAGTGTATGCGGCGACCGAGTTGCTCTTGCCCGGCGT
CAACACGGGATAATACCGCGCCACATAGCAGAACTTTAAAAGTGCTCATCATTGGAAAACGTTCTTCGGG
GCGAAAACTCTCAAGGATCTTACCGCTGTTGAGATCCAGTTCGATGTAACCCACTCGTGCACCCAACTGA
TCTTCAGCATCTTTTACTTTCACCAGCGTTTCTGGGTGAGCAAAAACAGGAAGGCAAAATGCCGCAAAAA
AGGGAATAAGGGCGACACGGAAATGTTGAATACTCATACTCTTCCTTTTTCAATATTATTGAAGCATTTA
TCAGGGTTATTGTCTCATGAGCGGATACATATTTGAATGTATTTAGAAAAATAAACAAATAGGGGTTCCG
CGCACATTTCCCCGAAAAGTGCCACCTGACGTCTAAGAAACCATTATTATCATGACATTAACCTATAAAA
ATAGGCGTATCACGAGGCCCTTTCGTCTTCAAGAATTAATTCTATATTCTAAAAACACAAATGATACTTC
TAAAAAAAAAT
